Addgene plasmid #152366: pGBW-m4134035
Purpose: Mammalian expression plasmid for SARS-CoV-2 nsp2
Depositing lab: Ginkgo Bioworks & Benjie Chen. Depositing organization: Ginkgo Bioworks.
Backbone
  Vector backbone: pTwist_CMV_Puro_6
  Backbone size w/o insert (bp): 6080
  Vector type: Mammalian Expression
  Selectable markers: Puromycin
Growth in bacteria
  Bacterial resistance: Ampicillin, 100 μg/mL
  Growth temperature: 37°C
  Growth strain: DH5alpha
  Copy number: High Copy
Gene/Insert
  Gene/Insert name: SARS-CoV-2 nsp2
  Species: Severe acute respiratory syndrome coronavirus 2
  Insert size (bp): 1907
  Mutation: wt
  Entrez Gene: ORF1ab (a.k.a. GU280_gp01)
  Promoter: CMV
  Tag / fusion protein: Cleavable TEV;CBP (C terminal on backbone)
  Cloning method: Unknown
Resource information
  A portion of this plasmid was derived from a plasmid made by: GinkgoBioworks
Depositor comments: NCBI reference sequence: YP_009725298.1
How to cite: pGBW-m4134035 was a gift from Ginkgo Bioworks & Benjie Chen (Addgene plasmid # 152366 ; http://n2t.net/addgene:152366 ; RRID:Addgene_152366)
