[The description below was written by a language model from this plasmid's Addgene catalogue record and pLannotate feature annotations shown in this document.]
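Description:
pGBW-m4134035 is a mammalian expression plasmid carrying the wild-type coding sequence for SARS-CoV-2 non-structural protein 2 (nsp2), one of the cleavage products of the ORF1ab replicase polyprotein. It is built on the pTwist_CMV_Puro_6 backbone, and the full sequence is about 8.1 kb. In bacteria it is maintained at high copy through a ColE1/pUC-type origin and selected with ampicillin via an intact β-lactamase gene. The automated annotation also picks up a short additional β-lactamase fragment, which appears to be a backbone remnant.

The roughly 1.9 kb nsp2 insert sits immediately downstream of the CMV immediate-early enhancer and promoter elements, which wrap around the origin of the circular map. The annotation identifies the insert as a fragment of the SARS-CoV-2 replicase polyprotein 1a. The nsp10 function text attached to that hit comes from the generic polyprotein database entry and does not describe this insert. According to the catalogue record, the backbone supplies a C-terminal tag consisting of a TEV protease cleavage site and a calmodulin-binding peptide (CBP), and a CBP fragment is annotated just after the insert. Such a tag permits calcium-dependent affinity capture on calmodulin resin and its later removal by TEV. The transcript ends at an SV40 polyadenylation signal.

A separate cassette uses the human ubiquitin C promoter to drive puromycin N-acetyltransferase, followed by a synthetic poly(A) signal, allowing selection of transfected mammalian cells. β-globin insulator elements, bacterial rrnG and T7 terminators, and an additional synthetic poly(A) signal flank the units, presumably to limit read-through between them. The construct suits expression and purification or interaction studies of nsp2 in mammalian cells.
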