Features (pLannotate 1.2.2; 20 found; start..end, strand, type, name):
      8..1915    +  CDS            R1A_SARS2 (fragment): Experimental evidence at protein level: Swiss-Prot protein existence level 1. [Non-structural protein 10]: Plays a pivotal role in viral transcription by stimulating both nsp14 3'-5' exoribonuclease and nsp16 2'-O-methyltransferase activities. Therefore plays an essential role in viral mRNAs cap methylation. From Severe acute respiratory syndrome coronavirus 2 (2019-nCoV) (SARS-CoV-2).
   1943..1959    +  CDS            CBP (fragment): calmodulin-binding peptide derived from skeletal muscle myosin light chain kinase; binds calmodulin with nanomolar affinity in the presence of calcium
   2067..2188    -  polyA_signal   SV40 poly(A) signal: SV40 polyadenylation signal
   2211..2280    -  CDS            large T antigen (fragment): large T antigen from SV40 (simian virus 40)
   2303..2349    +  terminator     T7 terminator: transcription terminator for bacteriophage T7 RNA polymerase
   2379..2515    +  terminator     rrnG terminator: transcription terminator from the E. coli ribosomal RNA rrnG operon (Albrechtsen et al., 1991)
   2560..2631    +  misc_feature   3' β-globin insulator: insulator downstream of the human β-globin locus (Farrell et al., 2002)
   2857..3445    -  rep_origin     ori: high-copy-number ColE1/pMB1/pBR322/pUC origin of replication
   3617..3681    -  CDS            bla(M) (fragment): β-lactamase lacking the signal sequence; bla(M); allows cytosolic expression of β-lactamase
   3945..5154    +  promoter       UbC promoter: human ubiquitin C promoter
   5158..5755    +  CDS            PuroR (fragment): puromycin N-acetyltransferase; pac from Streptomyces; confers resistance to puromycin
   5784..5832    +  polyA_signal   poly(A) signal: synthetic polyadenylation signal
   6098..6958    +  CDS            AmpR: β-lactamase; bla; confers resistance to ampicillin, carbenicillin, and related antibiotics
   6971..7107    +  terminator     rrnG terminator: transcription terminator from the E. coli ribosomal RNA rrnG operon (Albrechtsen et al., 1991)
   7252..7323    +  misc_feature   5' β-globin insulator: insulator upstream of the human β-globin locus (Farrell et al., 2002)
   7328..7374    -  terminator     T7 terminator: transcription terminator for bacteriophage T7 RNA polymerase
   7392..7440    -  polyA_signal   poly(A) signal: synthetic polyadenylation signal
   7521..7824    +  enhancer       CMV enhancer: human cytomegalovirus immediate early enhancer
   7897..7914    -  promoter       CMV promoter (fragment): human cytomegalovirus (CMV) immediate early promoter
   7977..8028    +  promoter       CMVd2 promoter: truncated human cytomegalovirus (CMV) immediate early promoter that yields moderately reduced expression relative to the full-length promoter
>Addgene plasmid #152366 | pGBW-m4134035 | depositor full sequence | sequence record 295378 | Full Sequence
CACCATGTACACTCGCTATGTCGATAACAACTTCTGTGGCCCTGATGGCTACCCTCTTGAGTGCATTAAA
GACCTTCTAGCACGTGCTGGTAAAGCTTCATGCACTTTGTCCGAACAACTGGACTTTATTGACACTAAGA
GGGGTGTATACTGCTGCCGTGAACATGAGCATGAAATTGCTTGGTACACGGAACGTTCTGAAAAGAGCTA
TGAATTGCAGACACCTTTTGAAATTAAATTGGCAAAGAAATTTGACACCTTCAATGGGGAATGTCCAAAT
TTTGTATTTCCCTTAAATTCCATAATCAAGACTATTCAACCAAGGGTTGAAAAGAAAAAGCTTGATGGCT
TTATGGGTAGAATTCGATCTGTCTATCCAGTTGCGTCACCAAATGAATGCAACCAAATGTGCCTTTCAAC
TCTCATGAAGTGTGATCATTGTGGTGAAACTTCATGGCAGACGGGCGATTTTGTTAAAGCCACTTGCGAA
TTTTGTGGCACTGAGAATTTGACTAAAGAAGGTGCCACTACTTGTGGTTACTTACCCCAAAATGCTGTTG
TTAAAATTTATTGTCCAGCATGTCACAATTCAGAAGTAGGACCTGAGCATAGTCTTGCCGAATACCATAA
TGAATCTGGCTTGAAAACCATTCTTCGTAAGGGTGGTCGCACTATTGCCTTTGGAGGCTGTGTGTTCTCT
TATGTTGGTTGCCATAACAAGTGTGCCTATTGGGTTCCACGTGCTAGCGCTAACATAGGTTGTAACCATA
CAGGTGTTGTTGGAGAAGGTTCCGAAGGTCTTAATGACAACCTTCTTGAAATACTCCAAAAAGAGAAAGT
CAACATCAATATTGTTGGTGACTTTAAACTTAATGAAGAGATCGCCATTATTTTGGCATCTTTTTCTGCT
TCCACAAGTGCTTTTGTGGAAACTGTGAAAGGTTTGGATTATAAAGCATTCAAACAAATTGTTGAATCCT
GTGGTAATTTTAAAGTTACAAAAGGAAAAGCTAAAAAAGGTGCCTGGAATATTGGTGAACAGAAATCAAT
ACTGAGTCCTCTTTATGCATTTGCATCAGAGGCTGCTCGTGTTGTACGATCAATTTTCTCCCGCACTCTT
GAAACTGCTCAAAATTCTGTGCGTGTTTTACAGAAGGCCGCTATAACAATACTAGATGGAATTTCACAGT
ATTCACTGAGACTCATTGATGCTATGATGTTCACATCTGATTTGGCTACTAACAATCTAGTTGTAATGGC
CTACATTACAGGTGGTGTTGTTCAGTTGACTTCGCAGTGGCTAACTAACATCTTTGGCACTGTTTATGAA
AAACTCAAACCCGTCCTTGATTGGCTTGAAGAGAAGTTTAAGGAAGGTGTAGAGTTTCTTAGAGACGGTT
GGGAAATTGTTAAATTTATCTCAACCTGTGCTTGTGAAATTGTCGGTGGACAAATTGTCACCTGTGCAAA
GGAAATTAAGGAGAGTGTTCAGACATTCTTTAAGCTTGTAAATAAATTTTTGGCTTTGTGTGCTGACTCT
ATCATTATTGGTGGAGCTAAACTTAAAGCCTTGAATTTAGGTGAAACATTTGTCACGCACTCAAAGGGAT
TGTACAGAAAGTGTGTTAAATCCAGAGAAGAAACTGGCCTACTCATGCCTCTAAAAGCCCCAAAAGAAAT
TATCTTCTTAGAGGGAGAAACACTTCCCACAGAAGTGTTAACAGAGGAAGTTGTCTTGAAAACTGGTGAT
TTACAACCATTAGAACAACCTACTAGTGAAGCTGTTGAAGCTCCATTGGTTGGTACACCAGTTTGTATTA
ACGGGCTTATGTTGCTCGAAATCAAAGACACAGAAAAGTACTGTGCCCTTGCACCTAATATGATGGTAAC
AAACAATACCTTCACACTCAAAGGCGAAAACCTTTACTTTCAGTCGAAGAGGCGATGGAAAAAGAATTTT
ATCGCGGTGAGTGCAGCCAACAGATTCAAAAAGATATCCTCGTCTGGTGCCCTCTAAGCTAGCTTGACTG
ACTGAGATACAGCGTACCTTCAGCTCACAGACATGATAAGATACATTGATGAGTTTGGACAAACCACAAC
TAGAATGCAGTGAAAAAAATGCTTTATTTGTGAAATTTGTGATGCTATTGCTTTATTTGTAACCATTATA
AGCTGCAATAAACAAGTTAACAACAACAATTGCATTCATTTTATGTTTCAGGTTCAGGGGGAGGTGTGGG
AGGTTTTTTAAAGCAAGTAAAACCTCTACAAATGTGGTATTGGCCCATCTCTATCGGTATCGTAGCATAA
CCCCTTGGGGCCTCTAAACGGGTCTTGAGGGGTTTTTTGTGCCCCTCGGGCCGGATTGCTATCTACCGGC
ATTGGCGCAGAAAAAAATGCCTGATGCGACGCTGCGCGTCTTATACTCCCACATATGCCAGATTCAGCAA
CGGATACGGCTTCCCCAACTTGCCCACTTCCATACGTGTCCTCCTTACCAGAAATTTATCCTTAAGGTCG
TCAGCTATCCTGCAGGCGATCTCTCGATTTCGATCAAGACATTCCTTTAATGGTCTTTTCTGGACACCAC
TAGGGGTCAGAAGTAGTTCATCAAACTTTCTTCCCTCCCTAATCTCATTGGTTACCTTGGGCTATCGAAA
CTTAATTAACCAGTCAAGTCAGCTACTTGGCGAGATCGACTTGTCTGGGTTTCGACTACGCTCAGAATTG
CGTCAGTCAAGTTCGATCTGGTCCTTGCTATTGCACCCGTTCTCCGATTACGAGTTTCATTTAAATCATG
TGAGCAAAAGGCCAGCAAAAGGCCAGGAACCGTAAAAAGGCCGCGTTGCTGGCGTTTTTCCATAGGCTCC
GCCCCCCTGACGAGCATCACAAAAATCGACGCTCAAGTCAGAGGTGGCGAAACCCGACAGGACTATAAAG
ATACCAGGCGTTTCCCCCTGGAAGCTCCCTCGTGCGCTCTCCTGTTCCGACCCTGCCGCTTACCGGATAC
CTGTCCGCCTTTCTCCCTTCGGGAAGCGTGGCGCTTTCTCATAGCTCACGCTGTAGGTATCTCAGTTCGG
TGTAGGTCGTTCGCTCCAAGCTGGGCTGTGTGCACGAACCCCCCGTTCAGCCCGACCGCTGCGCCTTATC
CGGTAACTATCGTCTTGAGTCCAACCCGGTAAGACACGACTTATCGCCACTGGCAGCAGCCACTGGTAAC
AGGATTAGCAGAGCGAGGTATGTAGGCGGTGCTACAGAGTTCTTGAAGTGGTGGCCTAACTACGGCTACA
CTAGAAGAACAGTATTTGGTATCTGCGCTCTGCTGAAGCCAGTTACCTTCGGAAAAAGAGTTGGTAGCTC
TTGATCCGGCAAACAAACCACCGCTGGTAGCGGTGGTTTTTTTGTTTGCAAGCAGCAGATTACGCGCAGA
AAAAAAGGATCTCAAGAAGATCCTTTGATCTTTTCTACGGGGTCTGACGCTCAGTGGAACGAAAACTCAC
GTTAAGGGATTTTGGTCATGAGATTATCAAAAAGGATCTTCACCTAGATCCTTTTAAATTAAAAATGAAG
TTTTAAATCAATCTAAAGTATATATGAGTAAACTTGGTCTGACAGTTACCAATGCTTAATCAGTGAGGCA
CCTATCTCAGCGATCTGTCTATTTCGTTCATCCATAGTTGCATTTAAATTTCCGAACTCTCCAAGGCCCT
CGTCGGAAAATCTTCAAACCTTTCGTCCGATCCATCTTGCAGGCTACCTCTCGAACGAACTATCGCAAGT
CTCTTGGCCGGCCTTGCGCCTTGGCTATTGCTTGGCAGCGCCTATCGCCAGGTATTACTCCAATCCCGAA
TATCCGAGATCGGGATCACCCGAGAGAAGTTCAACCTACATCCTCAATCCCGATCTATCCGAGATCCGAG
GAATATCGAAATCGGGGCGCGCCTGGCCTCCGCGCCGGGTTTTGGCGCCTCCCGCGGGCGCCCCCCTCGT
CACGGCGAGCGCTGCCACGTCAGACGAAGGGCGCAGGAGCGTCCTGATCCTTCCGCCCGGACGCTCAGGA
CAGCGGCCCGCTGCTCATAAGACTCGGCCTTAGAACCCCAGTATCAGCAGAAGGACATTTTAGGACGGGA
CTTGGGTGACTCTAGGGCACTGGTTTTCTTTCCAGAGAGCGGAACAGGCGAGGAAAAGTAGTCCCTTCTC
GGCGATTCTGCGGAGGGATCTCCGTGGGGCGGTGAACGCCGATGATTATATAAGGACGCGCCGGGTGTGG
CACAGCTAGTTCCGTCGCAGCCGGGATTTGGGTCGCGGTTCTTGTTTGTGGATCGCTGTGATCGTCACTT
GGTGAGTAGCGGGCTGCTGGGCTGGCCGGGGCTTTCGTGGCCGCCGGGCCGCTCGGTGGGACGGAAGCGT
GTGGAGAGACCGCCAAGGGCTGTAGTCTGGGTCCGCGAGCAAGGTTGCCCTGAACTGGGGGTTGGGGGGA
GCGCAGCAAAATGGCGGCTGTTCCCGAGTCTTGAATGGAAGACGCTTGTGAGGCGGGCTGTGAGGTCGTT
GAAACAAGGTGGGGGGCATGGTGGGCGGCAAGAACCCAAGGTCTTGAGCCCTTCGCTAATGCGGGAAAGC
TCTTATTCGGGTGAGATGGGCTGGGCACCATCTGGGGACCCTGACGTGAAGTTTGTCACTGACTGGAGAA
CTCGGTTTGTCGTCTGTTGCGGGGGCGGCAGTTATGGCGGTGCCGTTGGGCAGTGCACCCGTACCTTTGG
GAGCGCGCGCCCTCGTCGTGTCGTGACGTCACCCGTTCTGTTGGCTTATAATGCAGGGTGGGGCCACCTG
CCGGTAGGTGTGCGGTAGGCTTTTCTCCGTCGCAGGACGCAGGGTTCGGGCCTAGGGTAGGCTCTCCTGA
ATCGACAGGCGCCGGACCTCTGGTGAGGGGAGGGATAAGTGAGGCGTCAGTTTCTTTGGTCGGTTTTATG
TACCTATCTTCTTAAGTAGCTGAAGCTCCGGTTTTGAACTATGCGCTCGGGGTTGGCGAGTGTGTTTTGT
GAAGTTTTTTAGGCACCTTTTGAAATGTAATCATTTGGGTCAATATGTAATTTTCAGTGTTAGACTTGTA
AATTGTCCGCTAAATTCTGGCCGTTTTTGGCTTTTTTGTTAGACAACATGACCGAGTACAAGCCCACGGT
GCGCCTCGCCACCCGCGACGACGTCCCCAGGGCCGTACGCACCCTCGCCGCCGCGTTCGCCGACTACCCC
GCCACGCGCCACACCGTCGATCCGGACCGCCACATCGAGCGGGTCACCGAGCTGCAAGAACTCTTCCTCA
CGCGCGTCGGGCTCGACATCGGCAAGGTGTGGGTCGCGGACGACGGCGCCGCGGTGGCGGTCTGGACCAC
GCCGGAGAGCGTCGAAGCGGGGGCGGTGTTCGCCGAGATCGGCCCGCGCATGGCCGAGTTGAGCGGTTCC
CGGCTGGCCGCGCAGCAACAGATGGAGGGCCTCCTGGCGCCGCACCGGCCCAAGGAGCCCGCGTGGTTCC
TGGCCACCGTCGGCGTCTCGCCCGACCACCAGGGCAAGGGTCTGGGCAGCGCCGTCGTGCTCCCCGGAGT
GGAGGCCGCCGAGCGCGCCGGGGTGCCCGCCTTCCTGGAGACCTCCGCGCCCCGCAACCTCCCCTTCTAC
GAGCGGCTCGGCTTCACCGTCACCGCCGACGTCGAGGTGCCCGAAGGACCGCGCACCTGGTGCATGACCC
GCAAGCCCGGTGCCTAGGCTAGTATGTAAGCCTAGTCTTAGATAATAAAATCGCTATCCATCGAAGATGG
ATGTGTGTTGGTTTTTTGTGTGTGTAACGCTAGGCGCGCCTGGTGTACCGAGAACGATCCTCTCAGTGCG
AGTCTCGACGATCCATATCGTTGCTTGGCAGTCAGCCAGTCGGAATCCAGCTTGGGACCCAGGAAGTCCA
ATCGTCAGATATTGTACTCAAGCCTGGTCACGGCAGCGTACCGATCTGTTTAAACCTAGATATTGATAGT
CTGATCGGTCAACGTATAATCGAGTCCTAGCTTTTGCAAACATCTATCAAGAGACAGGATCAGCAGGAGG
CTTTCGCATGAGTATTCAACATTTCCGTGTCGCCCTTATTCCCTTTTTTGCGGCATTTTGCCTTCCTGTT
TTTGCTCACCCAGAAACGCTGGTGAAAGTAAAAGATGCTGAAGATCAGTTGGGTGCGCGAGTGGGTTACA
TCGAACTGGATCTCAACAGCGGTAAGATCCTTGAGAGTTTTCGCCCCGAAGAACGCTTTCCAATGATGAG
CACTTTTAAAGTTCTGCTATGTGGCGCGGTATTATCCCGTATTGACGCCGGGCAAGAGCAACTCGGTCGC
CGCATACACTATTCTCAGAATGACTTGGTTGAGTATTCACCAGTCACAGAAAAGCATCTTACGGATGGCA
TGACAGTAAGAGAATTATGCAGTGCTGCCATAACCATGAGTGATAACACTGCGGCCAACTTACTTCTGAC
AACGATTGGAGGACCGAAGGAGCTAACCGCTTTTTTGCACAACATGGGGGATCATGTAACTCGCCTTGAT
CGTTGGGAACCGGAGCTGAATGAAGCCATACCAAACGACGAGCGTGACACCACGATGCCTGTAGCAATGG
CAACAACCTTGCGTAAACTATTAACTGGCGAACTACTTACTCTAGCTTCCCGGCAACAGTTGATAGACTG
GATGGAGGCGGATAAAGTTGCAGGACCACTTCTGCGCTCGGCCCTTCCGGCTGGCTGGTTTATTGCTGAT
AAATCTGGAGCCGGTGAGCGTGGGTCTCGCGGTATCATTGCAGCACTGGGGCCAGATGGTAAGCCCTCCC
GTATCGTAGTTATCTACACGACGGGGAGTCAGGCAACTATGGATGAACGAAATAGACAGATCGCTGAGAT
AGGTGCCTCACTGATTAAGCATTGGTAACCGATTCTAGGTGCATTGGCGCAGAAAAAAATGCCTGATGCG
ACGCTGCGCGTCTTATACTCCCACATATGCCAGATTCAGCAACGGATACGGCTTCCCCAACTTGCCCACT
TCCATACGTGTCCTCCTTACCAGAAATTTATCCTTAAGATCGTTTAAACTCGACTCTGGCTCTATCGAAT
CTCCGTCGTTTCGAGCTTACGCGAACAGCCGTGGCGCTCATTTGCTCGTCGGGCATCGAATCTCGTCAGC
TATCGTCAGCTTACCTTTTTGGCAGCGATCGCGGCTCCCGACATCTTGGACCATTAGCTCCACAGGTATC
TTCTTCCCTCTAGTGGTCATAACAGCAGCTTCAGCTACCTCTCAATTCAAAAAACCCCTCAAGACCCGTT
TAGAGGCCCCAAGGGGTTATGCTATCAATCGTTGCGTTACACACACAAAAAACCAACACACATCCATCTT
CGATGGATAGCGATTTTATTATCTAACTGCTGATCGAGTGTAGCCAGATCTAGTAATCAATTACGGGGTC
ATTAGTTCATAGCCCATATATGGAGTTCCGCGTTACATAACTTACGGTAAATGGCCCGCCTGGCTGACCG
CCCAACGACCCCCGCCCATTGACGTCAATAATGACGTATGTTCCCATAGTAACGCCAATAGGGACTTTCC
ATTGACGTCAATGGGTGGAGTATTTACGGTAAACTGCCCACTTGGCAGTACATCAAGTGTATCATATGCC
AAGTACGCCCCCTATTGACGTCAATGACGGTAAATGGCCCGCCTGGCATTATGCCCAGTACATGACCTTA
TGGGACTTTCCTACTTGGCAGTACATCTACGTATTAGTCATCGCTATTACCATGCTGATGCGGTTTTGGC
AGTACATCAATGGGCGTGGATAGCGGTTTGACTCACGGGGATTTCCAAGTCTCCACCCCATTGACGTCAA
TGGGAGTTTGTTTTGGCACCAAAATCAACGGGACTTTCCAAAATGTCGTAACAACTCCGCCCCATTGACG
CAAATGGGCGGTAGGCGTGTACGGTGGGAGGTCTATATAAGCAGAGCTGGTTTAGTGAACCGTCAGATCA
GATCTTTGTCGATCCTACCATCCACTCGACACACCCGCCAGCGGCCGC
